Addgene plasmid #119083: SNX2-PX (136-279)
Purpose: Bacterial expression of human phox homology (PX) domain, SNX2-PX (136-279)
Depositing lab: Brett Collins. Depositing organization: University of Queensland. Publication: Classification of the human phox homology (PX) domains based on their phosphoinositide binding specificities. Chandra M, Chin YK, Mas C, Feathers JR, Paul B, Datta S, Chen KE, Jia X, Yang Z, Norwood SJ, Mohanty B, Bugarcic A, Teasdale RD, Henne WM, Mobli M, Collins BM. Nat Commun. 2019 Apr 4;10(1):1528. doi: 10.1038/s41467-019-09355-y. PubMed 30948714.
Backbone
  Vector backbone: pGEX4T2
  Vector type: Bacterial Expression
Growth in bacteria
  Bacterial resistance: Ampicillin, 100 μg/mL
  Growth temperature: 37°C
  Growth strain: DH5alpha
  Copy number: Unknown
Gene/Insert
  Gene/Insert name: SNX2-PX (136-279)
  Species: H. sapiens (human)
  Entrez Gene: SNX2 (a.k.a. TRG-9)
  Promoter: tac
  Tag / fusion protein: GST (N terminal on backbone)
  Cloning method: Restriction Enzyme; 5′ cloning site BamHI (not destroyed); 3′ cloning site XhoI (not destroyed)
  Sequencing primers: 5′ pGEX5
Terms and licenses: Academic/Nonprofit Terms; Industry Terms: Not Available to Industry
Depositor comments: Amino Acid Sequence: NGDIFDIEIGVSDPEKVGDGMNAYMAYRVTTKTSLSMFSKSEFSVKRRFSDFLGLHSKLASKYLHVGYIVPPAPEKSIVGMTKVKVGKEDSSSTEFVEKRRAALERYLQRTVKHPTLLQDPDLRQFLESSELPRAVNTQALSGA
How to cite: SNX2-PX (136-279) was a gift from Brett Collins (Addgene plasmid # 119083 ; http://n2t.net/addgene:119083 ; RRID:Addgene_119083)
