[The description below was written by a language model from this plasmid's Addgene catalogue record and pLannotate feature annotations shown in this document.]
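Description:
SNX2-PX (136-279) is a bacterial expression plasmid built on the pGEX4T2 backbone for producing the phox homology (PX) domain of human sorting nexin 2 (SNX2), residues 136 to 279, as a fusion to glutathione S-transferase. The sequenced plasmid is 5,386 nt. It is maintained in E. coli through a ColE1/pMB1-type origin of replication and selected with ampicillin via the β-lactamase (AmpR) gene and its own promoter. Short remnants of rop and the pBR322 bom region are also annotated, along with a lacZα segment with its lac promoter, operator and CAP site and a small fragment of E. coli yciV, all of which appear to be backbone carry-over rather than functional payload.

The expression cassette spans the numbering origin of the circular map. A tac promoter followed by a lac operator lies at the end of the record and drives the Schistosoma japonicum GST coding sequence at the start, which is followed in the same orientation by the SNX2 fragment, cloned between BamHI and XhoI sites that are both retained. A plasmid-borne lacI gene with its own promoter supplies lac repressor, so transcription from the strong trp/lac hybrid tac promoter is held off until relieved with IPTG. The N-terminal GST tag allows affinity capture of the fusion protein on glutathione resin. No protease cleavage site between GST and the insert is annotated in the feature table.

SNX2 is a component of the retromer SNX-BAR subcomplex and associates with phosphoinositide-containing membranes. According to the record, this construct was made for recombinant production of the isolated PX domain as part of a systematic classification of human PX domains by their phosphoinositide binding specificities.
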