Features (pLannotate 1.2.2; 17 found; start..end, strand, type, name):
     23..676     +  CDS            GST26_SCHJA: Experimental evidence at protein level: Swiss-Prot protein existence level 1. GST isoenzymes appear to play a central role in the parasite detoxification system. Other functions are also suspected including a role in increasing the solubility of haematin in the parasite gut. From Schistosoma japonicum (Blood fluke).
    698..1132    +  CDS            SNX2 (fragment): SNX2_HUMAN - Experimental evidence at protein level: Swiss-Prot protein existence level 1. Involved in several stages of intracellular trafficking. Interacts with membranes containing phosphatidylinositol 3-phosphate (PtdIns(3P)) or phosphatidylinositol 3,5-bisphosphate (PtdIns(3,5)P2) (PubMed:16179610). Acts in part as component of the retromer membrane- deforming SNX-BAR subcomplex (PubMed:17101778). The SNX-BAR retromer mediates retrograde transport of cargo proteins from endosomes to the trans-Golgi network (TGN) and is involved in endosome-to-plasma membrane transport for cargo protein re
   1168..1207    +  CDS            rop (fragment): Rop protein, which maintains plasmids at low copy number; rop
   1309..1349    +  misc_feature   bom (fragment): basis of mobility region from pBR322
   1454..1558    +  promoter       AmpR promoter: bla
   1559..2419    +  CDS            AmpR: β-lactamase; bla; confers resistance to ampicillin, carbenicillin, and related antibiotics
   2590..3178    +  rep_origin     ori: high-copy-number ColE1/pMB1/pBR322/pUC origin of replication
   3364..3415    -  misc_feature   bom (fragment): basis of mobility region from pBR322
   3422..3499    +  promoter       lacI promoter: lacI
   3500..4582    +  CDS            lacI: lac repressor; lacI; The lac repressor binds to the lac operator to inhibit transcription in E. coli. This inhibition can be relieved by adding lactose or isopropyl-β-D-thiogalactopyranoside (IPTG).
   4595..4616    +  protein_bind   CAP binding site: CAP binding activates transcription in the presence of cAMP. E. coli catabolite activator protein
   4631..4661    +  promoter       lac promoter: promoter for the E. coli lac operon
   4669..4685    +  protein_bind   lac operator: The lac repressor binds to the lac operator to inhibit transcription in E. coli. This inhibition can be relieved by adding lactose or isopropyl-β-D-thiogalactopyranoside (IPTG). lac repressor encoded by lacI
   4705..4878    +  CDS            lacZα: LacZα fragment of β-galactosidase; lacZ fragment
   5142..5258    -  CDS            yciV (fragment): RNAAM_ECOLI - Also known as trpH From Escherichia coli (strain K12).
   5334..5362    +  promoter       tac promoter: strong E. coli promoter; hybrid between the trp and lac UV5 promoters
   5370..5386    +  protein_bind   lac operator: The lac repressor binds to the lac operator to inhibit transcription in E. coli. This inhibition can be relieved by adding lactose or isopropyl-β-D-thiogalactopyranoside (IPTG). lac repressor encoded by lacI
>Addgene plasmid #119083 | SNX2-PX (136-279) | addgene full sequence | sequence record 276000 | Addgene NGS Result
TTTCACACAGGAAACAGTATTCATGTCCCCTATACTAGGTTATTGGAAAATTAAGGGCCTTGTGCAACCC
ACTCGACTTCTTTTGGAATATCTTGAAGAAAAATATGAAGAGCATTTGTATGAGCGCGATGAAGGTGATA
AATGGCGAAACAAAAAGTTTGAATTGGGTTTGGAGTTTCCCAATCTTCCTTATTATATTGATGGTGATGT
TAAATTAACACAGTCTATGGCCATCATACGTTATATAGCTGACAAGCACAACATGTTGGGTGGTTGTCCA
AAAGAGCGTGCAGAGATTTCAATGCTTGAAGGAGCGGTTTTGGATATTAGATACGGTGTTTCGAGAATTG
CATATAGTAAAGACTTTGAAACTCTCAAAGTTGATTTTCTTAGCAAGCTACCTGAAATGCTGAAAATGTT
CGAAGATCGTTTATGTCATAAAACATATTTAAATGGTGATCATGTAACCCATCCTGACTTCATGTTGTAT
GACGCTCTTGATGTTGTTTTATACATGGACCCAATGTGCCTGGATGCGTTCCCAAAATTAGTTTGTTTTA
AAAAACGTATTGAAGCTATCCCACAAATTGATAAGTACTTGAAATCCAGCAAGTATATAGCATGGCCTTT
GCAGGGCTGGCAAGCCACGTTTGGTGGTGGCGACCATCCTCCAAAATCGGATCTGGTTCCGCGTGGATCC
AACGGTGACATCTTCGATATCGAGATTGGCGTGAGCGACCCGGAAAAGGTTGGTGATGGCATGAACGCGT
ACATGGCGTATCGTGTGACCACCAAAACCAGCCTGAGCATGTTCAGCAAGAGCGAGTTTAGCGTTAAACG
TCGTTTCAGCGACTTTCTGGGTCTGCACAGCAAGCTGGCGAGCAAATACCTGCACGTGGGCTATATCGTT
CCGCCGGCGCCGGAGAAGAGCATTGTGGGTATGACCAAGGTGAAAGTTGGCAAAGAGGACAGCAGCAGCA
CCGAGTTCGTGGAAAAACGTCGTGCGGCGCTGGAACGTTACCTGCAGCGTACCGTTAAACATCCGACCCT
GCTGCAGGACCCGGATCTGCGTCAATTTCTGGAGAGCAGCGAACTGCCGCGTGCGGTTAACACCCAAGCG
CTGAGCGGTGCGTAACTCGAGCGGCCGCATCGTGACTGACTGACGATCTGCCTCGCGCGTTTCGGTGATG
ACGGTGAAAACCTCTGACACATGCAGCTCCCGGAGACGGTCACAGCTTGTCTGTAAGCGGATGCCGGGAG
CAGACAAGCCCGTCAGGGCGCGTCAGCGGGTGTTGGCGGGTGTCGGGGCGCAGCCATGACCCAGTCACGT
AGCGATAGCGGAGTGTATAATTCTTGAAGACGAAAGGGCCTCGTGATACGCCTATTTTTATAGGTTAATG
TCATGATAATAATGGTTTCTTAGACGTCAGGTGGCACTTTTCGGGGAAATGTGCGCGGAACCCCTATTTG
TTTATTTTTCTAAATACATTCAAATATGTATCCGCTCATGAGACAATAACCCTGATAAATGCTTCAATAA
TATTGAAAAAGGAAGAGTATGAGTATTCAACATTTCCGTGTCGCCCTTATTCCCTTTTTTGCGGCATTTT
GCCTTCCTGTTTTTGCTCACCCAGAAACGCTGGTGAAAGTAAAAGATGCTGAAGATCAGTTGGGTGCACG
AGTGGGTTACATCGAACTGGATCTCAACAGCGGTAAGATCCTTGAGAGTTTTCGCCCCGAAGAACGTTTT
CCAATGATGAGCACTTTTAAAGTTCTGCTATGTGGCGCGGTATTATCCCGTGTTGACGCCGGGCAAGAGC
AACTCGGTCGCCGCATACACTATTCTCAGAATGACTTGGTTGAGTACTCACCAGTCACAGAAAAGCATCT
TACGGATGGCATGACAGTAAGAGAATTATGCAGTGCTGCCATAACCATGAGTGATAACACTGCGGCCAAC
TTACTTCTGACAACGATCGGAGGACCGAAGGAGCTAACCGCTTTTTTGCACAACATGGGGGATCATGTAA
CTCGCCTTGATCGTTGGGAACCGGAGCTGAATGAAGCCATACCAAACGACGAGCGTGACACCACGATGCC
TGCAGCAATGGCAACAACGTTGCGCAAACTATTAACTGGCGAACTACTTACTCTAGCTTCCCGGCAACAA
TTAATAGACTGGATGGAGGCGGATAAAGTTGCAGGACCACTTCTGCGCTCGGCCCTTCCGGCTGGCTGGT
TTATTGCTGATAAATCTGGAGCCGGTGAGCGTGGGTCTCGCGGTATCATTGCAGCACTGGGGCCAGATGG
TAAGCCCTCCCGTATCGTAGTTATCTACACGACGGGGAGTCAGGCAACTATGGATGAACGAAATAGACAG
ATCGCTGAGATAGGTGCCTCACTGATTAAGCATTGGTAACTGTCAGACCAAGTTTACTCATATATACTTT
AGATTGATTTAAAACTTCATTTTTAATTTAAAAGGATCTAGGTGAAGATCCTTTTTGATAATCTCATGAC
CAAAATCCCTTAACGTGAGTTTTCGTTCCACTGAGCGTCAGACCCCGTAGAAAAGATCAAAGGATCTTCT
TGAGATCCTTTTTTTCTGCGCGTAATCTGCTGCTTGCAAACAAAAAAACCACCGCTACCAGCGGTGGTTT
GTTTGCCGGATCAAGAGCTACCAACTCTTTTTCCGAAGGTAACTGGCTTCAGCAGAGCGCAGATACCAAA
TACTGTCCTTCTAGTGTAGCCGTAGTTAGGCCACCACTTCAAGAACTCTGTAGCACCGCCTACATACCTC
GCTCTGCTAATCCTGTTACCAGTGGCTGCTGCCAGTGGCGATAAGTCGTGTCTTACCGGGTTGGACTCAA
GACGATAGTTACCGGATAAGGCGCAGCGGTCGGGCTGAACGGGGGGTTCGTGCACACAGCCCAGCTTGGA
GCGAACGACCTACACCGAACTGAGATACCTACAGCGTGAGCTATGAGAAAGCGCCACGCTTCCCGAAGGG
AGAAAGGCGGACAGGTATCCGGTAAGCGGCAGGGTCGGAACAGGAGAGCGCACGAGGGAGCTTCCAGGGG
GAAACGCCTGGTATCTTTATAGTCCTGTCGGGTTTCGCCACCTCTGACTTGAGCGTCGATTTTTGTGATG
CTCGTCAGGGGGGCGGAGCCTATGGAAAAACGCCAGCAACGCGGCCTTTTTACGGTTCCTGGCCTTTTGC
TGGCCTTTTGCTCACATGTTCTTTCCTGCGTTATCCCCTGATTCTGTGGATAACCGTATTACCGCCTTTG
AGTGAGCTGATACCGCTCGCCGCAGCCGAACGACCGAGCGCAGCGAGTCAGTGAGCGAGGAAGCGGAAGA
GCGCCTGATGCGGTATTTTCTCCTTACGCATCTGTGCGGTATTTCACACCGCATAAATTCCGACACCATC
GAATGGCGCAAAACCTTTCGCGGTATGGCATGATAGCGCCCGGAAGAGAGTCAATTCAGGGTGGTGAATG
TGAAACCAGTAACGTTATACGATGTCGCAGAGTATGCCGGTGTCTCTTATCAGACCGTTTCCCGCGTGGT
GAACCAGGCCAGCCACGTTTCTGCGAAAACGCGGGAAAAAGTGGAAGCGGCGATGGCGGAGCTGAATTAC
ATTCCCAACCGCGTGGCACAACAACTGGCGGGCAAACAGTCGTTGCTGATTGGCGTTGCCACCTCCAGTC
TGGCCCTGCACGCGCCGTCGCAAATTGTCGCGGCGATTAAATCTCGCGCCGATCAACTGGGTGCCAGCGT
GGTGGTGTCGATGGTAGAACGAAGCGGCGTCGAAGCCTGTAAAGCGGCGGTGCACAATCTTCTCGCGCAA
CGCGTCAGTGGGCTGATCATTAACTATCCGCTGGATGACCAGGATGCCATTGCTGTGGAAGCTGCCTGCA
CTAATGTTCCGGCGTTATTTCTTGATGTCTCTGACCAGACACCCATCAACAGTATTATTTTCTCCCATGA
AGACGGTACGCGACTGGGCGTGGAGCATCTGGTCGCATTGGGTCACCAGCAAATCGCGCTGTTAGCGGGC
CCATTAAGTTCTGTCTCGGCGCGTCTGCGTCTGGCTGGCTGGCATAAATATCTCACTCGCAATCAAATTC
AGCCGATAGCGGAACGGGAAGGCGACTGGAGTGCCATGTCCGGTTTTCAACAAACCATGCAAATGCTGAA
TGAGGGCATCGTTCCCACTGCGATGCTGGTTGCCAACGATCAGATGGCGCTGGGCGCAATGCGCGCCATT
ACCGAGTCCGGGCTGCGCGTTGGTGCGGATATCTCGGTAGTGGGATACGACGATACCGAAGACAGCTCAT
GTTATATCCCGCCGTTAACCACCATCAAACAGGATTTTCGCCTGCTGGGGCAAACCAGCGTGGACCGCTT
GCTGCAACTCTCTCAGGGCCAGGCGGTGAAGGGCAATCAGCTGTTGCCCGTCTCACTGGTGAAAAGAAAA
ACCACCCTGGCGCCCAATACGCAAACCGCCTCTCCCCGCGCGTTGGCCGATTCATTAATGCAGCTGGCAC
GACAGGTTTCCCGACTGGAAAGCGGGCAGTGAGCGCAACGCAATTAATGTAAGTTAGCTCACTCATTAGG
CACCCCAGGCTTTACACTTTATGCTTCCGGCTCGTATGTTGTGTGGAATTGTGAGCGGATAACAATTTCA
CACAGGAAACAGCTATGACCATGATTACGGATTCACTGGCCGTCGTTTTACAACGTCGTGACTGGGAAAA
CCCTGGCGTTACCCAACTTAATCGCCTTGCAGCACATCCCCCTTTCGCCAGCTGGCGTAATAGCGAAGAG
GCCCGCACCGATCGCCCTTCCCAACAGTTGCGCAGCCTGAATGGCGAATGGCGCTTTGCCTGGTTTCCGG
CACCAGAAGCGGTGCCGGAAAGCTGGCTGGAGTGCGATCTTCCTGAGGCCGATACTGTCGTCGTCCCCTC
AAACTGGCAGATGCACGGTTACGATGCGCCCATCTACACCAACGTGACCTATCCCATTACGGTCAATCCG
CCGTTTGTTCCCACGGAGAATCCGACGGGTTGTTACTCGCTCACATTTAATGTTGATGAAAGCTGGCTAC
AGGAAGGCCAGACGCGAATTATTTTTGATGGCGTTGGAATTAGCTTATCGACTGCACGGTGCACCAATGC
TTCTGGCGTCAGGCAGCCATCGGAAGCTGTGGTATGGCTGTGCAGGTCGTAAATCACTGCATAATTCGTG
TCGCTCAAGGCGCACTCCCGTTCTGGATAATGTTTTTTGCGCCGACATCATAACGGTTCTGGCAAATATT
CTGAAATGAGCTGTTGACAATTAATCATCGGCTCGTATAATGTGTGGAATTGTGAGCGGATAACAA
